Addgene plasmid #234873: PGK-HA-PGRN-LAMP1TM
Purpose: Lentiviral plasmid expressing HA-tagged human progranulin that is fused to the transmembrane domain and cytosolic tail of LAMP-1. Enables lysosomal delivery of progranulin without secretion.
Depositing lab: Andrew Arrant. Depositing organization: University of Alabama at Birmingham. Publication: Delivering progranulin to neuronal lysosomes protects against excitotoxicity. Davis SE, Roth JR, Aljabi Q, Hakim AR, Savell KE, Day JJ, Arrant AE. J Biol Chem. 2021 Sep;297(3):100993. doi: 10.1016/j.jbc.2021.100993. Epub 2021 Jul 21. PubMed 34298019.
Backbone
  Vector backbone: pRRLSIN.cPPT.PGK-GFP.WPRE
  Backbone manufacturer: Didier Trono (Addgene #12252)
  Backbone size w/o insert (bp): 6655
  Total vector size (bp): 8584
  Vector type: Mammalian Expression, Lentiviral
Growth in bacteria
  Bacterial resistance: Ampicillin, 100 μg/mL
  Growth temperature: 37°C
  Growth strain: NEB Stable
  Copy number: High Copy
Gene/Insert
  Gene/Insert name: Progranulin
  Species: H. sapiens (human)
  Insert size (bp): 1929
  Entrez Gene: GRN (a.k.a. CLN11, FTD2, GEP, GP88, PCDGF, PEPI, PGRN)
  Promoter: PGK
  Tag / fusion protein: HA tag (N terminal on insert); LAMP-1 transmembrane domain and cytosolic tail (C terminal on insert)
  Cloning method: Ligation Independent Cloning
  Sequencing primers: 5′ gggtgtggggcggtagtg; 3′ cataaagagacagcaaccagga
Resource information
  A portion of this plasmid was derived from a plasmid made by: OriGene Technologies (human GRN plasmid) and IDT (LAMP-1 TM obtained as G block)
Terms and licenses: Academic/Nonprofit Terms; Industry Terms: Not Available to Industry
How to cite: PGK-HA-PGRN-LAMP1TM was a gift from Andrew Arrant (Addgene plasmid # 234873 ; http://n2t.net/addgene:234873 ; RRID:Addgene_234873)
