[The description below was written by a language model from this plasmid's Addgene catalogue record and pLannotate feature annotations shown in this document.]
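Description:
PGK-HA-PGRN-LAMP1TM is a third-generation, self-inactivating HIV-1-based lentiviral transfer plasmid (8,584 bp) built on the pRRLSIN.cPPT.PGK-GFP.WPRE backbone, with the progranulin fusion cloned downstream of the PGK promoter by ligation-independent cloning. It is propagated in E. coli through a high-copy ColE1/pUC origin and selected with ampicillin via the β-lactamase gene. The backbone also carries an f1 origin, an SV40 origin and leftover lac/T7/T3 cloning-vector elements that have no role in expression of the payload.

The viral genome is transcribed in packaging cells from an RSV promoter fused to a truncated 5' LTR, making it Tat-independent. It contains the Ψ packaging signal with a gag fragment, the Rev response element for nuclear export of the unspliced genomic RNA, and the cPPT/CTS, which aids nuclear import of the reverse-transcribed genome. The ΔU3 3' LTR is copied to both ends of the provirus on integration, so the viral promoter is inactivated and expression depends on the internal human PGK promoter. That promoter drives human progranulin (GRN), which the record describes as carrying an N-terminal HA tag, although the feature table does not annotate the tag separately. GRN is fused at its C terminus to a LAMP1 fragment comprising the transmembrane domain and cytosolic tail. A WPRE downstream of the coding sequence enhances transcript stability and expression.

Progranulin is normally secreted, and anchoring it to the membrane through the LAMP-1 segment and its lysosomal sorting tail routes it to lysosomes without secretion. This lets its intracellular lysosomal functions be studied separately from extracellular signalling. The associated publication concerns delivery of progranulin to neuronal lysosomes and protection against excitotoxicity.
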