Features (pLannotate 1.2.2; 27 found; start..end, strand, type, name):
      8..234     +  promoter       RSV promoter: Rous sarcoma virus enhancer/promoter
    235..415     +  LTR            5' LTR (truncated): truncated 5' long terminal repeat (LTR) from HIV-1
    462..587     +  misc_feature   HIV-1 Ψ: packaging signal of human immunodeficiency virus type 1
    571..934     +  CDS            HIV-1 gag (fragment): gag protein from human immunodeficiency virus 1; gag
   1080..1313    +  misc_feature   RRE: The Rev response element (RRE) of HIV-1 allows for Rev-dependent mRNA export from the nucleus to the cytoplasm.
   1690..1790    +  CDS            Rev (fragment): human immunodeficiency virus 1 (HIV-1) Rev protein; rev; enhances nuclear export of unspliced and incompletely spliced viral mRNAs
   1809..1926    +  misc_feature   cPPT/CTS: central polypurine tract and central termination sequence of HIV-1
   1946..1969    -  misc_feature   MCS (fragment): pBluescript multiple cloning site
   1972..2482    +  promoter       hPGK promoter: human phosphoglycerate kinase 1 promoter
   2497..4308    +  CDS            GRN: GRN_HUMAN - Experimental evidence at protein level: Swiss-Prot protein existence level 1. [Granulin-7]: Stabilizes CTSD through interaction with CTSD leading to maintain its aspartic-type peptidase activity. From Homo sapiens (Human).
   4314..4425    +  CDS            LAMP1 (fragment): human lysosome-associated membrane glycoprotein 1
   4435..5023    +  misc_feature   WPRE: woodchuck hepatitis virus posttranscriptional regulatory element
   5040..5108    +  CDS            nef (fragment): NEF_HV1Z2 - Experimental evidence at protein level: Swiss-Prot protein existence level 1. Extracellular Nef protein targets CD4(+) T-lymphocytes for apoptosis by interacting with CXCR4 surface receptors. From Human immunodeficiency virus type 1 group M subtype D (isolate Z2/CDC-Z34) (HIV-1).
   5110..5343    +  LTR            3' LTR (ΔU3): self-inactivating 3' long terminal repeat (LTR) from HIV-1
   5415..5536    +  polyA_signal   SV40 poly(A) signal: SV40 polyadenylation signal
   5576..5711    +  rep_origin     SV40 ori: SV40 origin of replication
   5732..5750    -  promoter       T7 promoter: promoter for bacteriophage T7 RNA polymerase
   5758..5913    +  CDS            lacZα (fragment): LacZα fragment of β-galactosidase; lacZ fragment
   5918..6346    +  rep_origin     f1 ori (sequence partly withheld): f1 bacteriophage origin of replication; arrow indicates direction of (+) strand synthesis
   6399..6503    +  promoter       AmpR promoter: bla
   6504..7364    +  CDS            AmpR: β-lactamase; bla; confers resistance to ampicillin, carbenicillin, and related antibiotics
   7535..8123    +  rep_origin     ori: high-copy-number ColE1/pMB1/pBR322/pUC origin of replication
   8306..8398    +  CDS            lacI (fragment): lac repressor; lacI; The lac repressor binds to the lac operator to inhibit transcription in E. coli. This inhibition can be relieved by adding lactose or isopropyl-β-D-thiogalactopyranoside (IPTG).
   8411..8432    +  protein_bind   CAP binding site: CAP binding activates transcription in the presence of cAMP. E. coli catabolite activator protein
   8447..8477    +  promoter       lac promoter: promoter for the E. coli lac operon
   8485..8501    +  protein_bind   lac operator: The lac repressor binds to the lac operator to inhibit transcription in E. coli. This inhibition can be relieved by adding lactose or isopropyl-β-D-thiogalactopyranoside (IPTG). lac repressor encoded by lacI
   8546..8564    +  promoter       T3 promoter: promoter for bacteriophage T3 RNA polymerase
>Addgene plasmid #234873 | PGK-HA-PGRN-LAMP1TM | addgene full sequence | sequence record 469050 | Addgene NGS Result
AGCTTAATGTAGTCTTATGCAATACTCTTGTAGTCTTGCAACATGGTAACGATGAGTTAGCAACATGCCT
TACAAGGAGAGAAAAAGCACCGTGCATGCCGATTGGTGGAAGTAAGGTGGTACGATCGTGCCTTATTAGG
AAGGCAACAGACGGGTCTGACATGGATTGGACGAACCACTGAATTGCCGCATTGCAGAGATATTGTATTT
AAGTGCCTAGCTCGATACATAAACGGGTCTCTCTGGTTAGACCAGATCTGAGCCTGGGAGCTCTCTGGCT
AACTAGGGAACCCACTGCTTAAGCCTCAATAAAGCTTGCCTTGAGTGCTTCAAGTAGTGTGTGCCCGTCT
GTTGTGTGACTCTGGTAACTAGAGATCCCTCAGACCCTTTTAGTCAGTGTGGAAAATCTCTAGCAGTGGC
GCCCGAACAGGGACTTGAAAGCGAAAGGGAAACCAGAGGAGCTCTCTCGACGCAGGACTCGGCTTGCTGA
AGCGCGCACGGCAAGAGGCGAGGGGCGGCGACTGGTGAGTACGCCAAAAATTTTGACTAGCGGAGGCTAG
AAGGAGAGAGATGGGTGCGAGAGCGTCAGTATTAAGCGGGGGAGAATTAGATCGCGATGGGAAAAAATTC
GGTTAAGGCCAGGGGGAAAGAAAAAATATAAATTAAAACATATAGTATGGGCAAGCAGGGAGCTAGAACG
ATTCGCAGTTAATCCTGGCCTGTTAGAAACATCAGAAGGCTGTAGACAAATACTGGGACAGCTACAACCA
TCCCTTCAGACAGGATCAGAAGAACTTAGATCATTATATAATACAGTAGCAACCCTCTATTGTGTGCATC
AAAGGATAGAGATAAAAGACACCAAGGAAGCTTTAGACAAGATAGAGGAAGAGCAAAACAAAAGTAAGAC
CACCGCACAGCAAGCGGCCGCTGATCTTCAGACCTGGAGGAGGAGATATGAGGGACAATTGGAGAAGTGA
ATTATATAAATATAAAGTAGTAAAAATTGAACCATTAGGAGTAGCACCCACCAAGGCAAAGAGAAGAGTG
GTGCAGAGAGAAAAAAGAGCAGTGGGAATAGGAGCTTTGTTCCTTGGGTTCTTGGGAGCAGCAGGAAGCA
CTATGGGCGCAGCGTCAATGACGCTGACGGTACAGGCCAGACAATTATTGTCTGGTATAGTGCAGCAGCA
GAACAATTTGCTGAGGGCTATTGAGGCGCAACAGCATCTGTTGCAACTCACAGTCTGGGGCATCAAGCAG
CTCCAGGCAAGAATCCTGGCTGTGGAAAGATACCTAAAGGATCAACAGCTCCTGGGGATTTGGGGTTGCT
CTGGAAAACTCATTTGCACCACTGCTGTGCCTTGGAATGCTAGTTGGAGTAATAAATCTCTGGAACAGAT
TTGGAATCACACGACCTGGATGGAGTGGGACAGAGAAATTAACAATTACACAAGCTTAATACACTCCTTA
ATTGAAGAATCGCAAAACCAGCAAGAAAAGAATGAACAAGAATTATTGGAATTAGATAAATGGGCAAGTT
TGTGGAATTGGTTTAACATAACAAATTGGCTGTGGTATATAAAATTATTCATAATGATAGTAGGAGGCTT
GGTAGGTTTAAGAATAGTTTTTGCTGTACTTTCTATAGTGAATAGAGTTAGGCAGGGATATTCACCATTA
TCGTTTCAGACCCACCTCCCAACCCCGAGGGGACCCGACAGGCCCGAAGGAATAGAAGAAGAAGGTGGAG
AGAGAGACAGAGACAGATCCATTCGATTAGTGAACGGATCTCGACGGTATCGGTTAACTTTTAAAAGAAA
AGGGGGGATTGGGGGGTACAGTGCAGGGGAAAGAATAGTAGACATAATAGCAACAGACATACAAACTAAA
GAATTACAAAAACAAATTACAAAAATTCAAAATTTTATCGATCACGAGACTAGCCTCGAGAAGCTTGATA
TCGAATTCCACGGGGTTGGGGTTGCGCCTTTTCCAAGGCAGCCCTGGGTTTGCGCAGGGACGCGGCTGCT
CTGGGCGTGGTTCCGGGAAACGCAGCGGCGCCGACCCTGGGTCTCGCACATTCTTCACGTCCGTTCGCAG
CGTCACCCGGATCTTCGCCGCTACCCTTGTGGGCCCCCCGGCGACGCTTCCTGCTCCGCCCCTAAGTCGG
GAAGGTTCCTTGCGGTTCGCGGCGTGCCGGACGTGACAAACGGAAGCCGCACGTCTCACTAGTACCCTCG
CAGACGGACAGCGCCAGGGAGCAATGGCAGCGCGCCGACCGCGATGGGCTGTGGCCAATAGCGGCTGCTC
AGCAGGGCGCGCCGAGAGCAGCGGCCGGGAAGGGGCGGTGCGGGAGGCGGGGTGTGGGGCGGTAGTGTGG
GCCCTGTTCCTGCCCGCGCGGTGTTCCGCATTCTGCAAGCCTCCGGAGCGCACGTCGGCAGTCGGCTCCC
TCGTTGACCGAATCACCGACCTCTCTCCCCAGGGGGATCCGCCACCATGTGGACCCTGGTGAGCTGGGTG
GCCTTAACAGCAGGGCTGGTGGCTGGAGGTTACCCATACGATGTTCCAGATTACGCTGGTACGCGGTGCC
CAGATGGTCAGTTCTGCCCTGTGGCCTGCTGCCTGGACCCCGGAGGAGCCAGCTACAGCTGCTGCCGTCC
CCTTCTGGACAAATGGCCCACAACACTGAGCAGGCATCTGGGTGGCCCCTGCCAGGTTGATGCCCACTGC
TCTGCCGGCCACTCCTGCATCTTTACCGTCTCAGGGACTTCCAGTTGCTGCCCCTTCCCAGAGGCCGTGG
CATGCGGGGATGGCCATCACTGCTGCCCACGGGGCTTCCACTGCAGTGCAGACGGGCGATCCTGCTTCCA
AAGATCAGGTAACAACTCCGTGGGTGCCATCCAGTGCCCTGATAGTCAGTTCGAATGCCCGGACTTCTCC
ACGTGCTGTGTTATGGTCGATGGCTCCTGGGGGTGCTGCCCCATGCCCCAGGCTTCCTGCTGTGAAGACA
GGGTGCACTGCTGTCCGCACGGTGCCTTCTGCGACCTGGTTCACACCCGCTGCATCACACCCACGGGCAC
CCACCCCCTGGCAAAGAAGCTCCCTGCCCAGAGGACTAACAGGGCAGTGGCCTTGTCCAGCTCGGTCATG
TGTCCGGACGCACGGTCCCGGTGCCCTGATGGTTCTACCTGCTGTGAGCTGCCCAGTGGGAAGTATGGCT
GCTGCCCAATGCCCAACGCCACCTGCTGCTCCGATCACCTGCACTGCTGCCCCCAAGACACTGTGTGTGA
CCTGATCCAGAGTAAGTGCCTCTCCAAGGAGAACGCTACCACGGACCTCCTCACTAAGCTGCCTGCGCAC
ACAGTGGGGGATGTGAAATGTGACATGGAGGTGAGCTGCCCAGATGGCTATACCTGCTGCCGTCTACAGT
CGGGGGCCTGGGGCTGCTGCCCTTTTACCCAGGCTGTGTGCTGTGAGGACCACATACACTGCTGTCCCGC
GGGGTTTACGTGTGACACGCAGAAGGGTACCTGTGAACAGGGGCCCCACCAGGTGCCCTGGATGGAGAAG
GCCCCAGCTCACCTCAGCCTGCCAGACCCACAAGCCTTGAAGAGAGATGTCCCCTGTGATAATGTCAGCA
GCTGTCCCTCCTCCGATACCTGCTGCCAACTCACGTCTGGGGAGTGGGGCTGCTGTCCAATCCCAGAGGC
TGTCTGCTGCTCGGACCACCAGCACTGCTGCCCCCAGGGCTACACGTGTGTAGCTGAGGGGCAGTGTCAG
CGAGGAAGCGAGATCGTGGCTGGACTGGAGAAGATGCCTGCCCGCCGGGCTTCCTTATCCCACCCCAGAG
ACATCGGCTGTGACCAGCACACCAGCTGCCCGGTGGGGCAGACCTGCTGCCCGAGCCTGGGTGGGAGCTG
GGCCTGCTGCCAGTTGCCCCATGCTGTGTGCTGCGAGGATCGCCAGCACTGCTGCCCGGCTGGCTACACC
TGCAACGTGAAGGCTCGATCCTGCGAGAAGGAAGTGGTCTCTGCCCAGCCTGCCACCTTCCTGGCCCGTA
GCCCTCACGTGGGTGTGAAGGACGTGGAGTGTGGGGAAGGACACTTCTGCCATGATAACCAGACCTGCTG
CCGAGACAACCGACAGGGCTGGGCCTGCTGTCCCTACCGCCAGGGCGTCTGTTGTGCTGATCGGCGCCAC
TGCTGTCCTGCTGGCTTCCGCTGCGCAGCCAGGGGTACCAAGTGTTTGCGCAGGGAGGCCCCGCGCTGGG
ACGCCCCTTTGAGGGACCCAGCCTTGAGACAGCTGCTGGTCGACATGCTGATCCCCATCGCTGTGGGTGG
TGCCCTGGCGGGGCTGGTCCTCATCGTCCTCATCGCCTACCTCGTCGGCAGGAAGAGGAGTCACGCAGGC
TACCAGACTATCTAGTAGGTCGACAATCAACCTCTGGATTACAAAATTTGTGAAAGATTGACTGGTATTC
TTAACTATGTTGCTCCTTTTACGCTATGTGGATACGCTGCTTTAATGCCTTTGTATCATGCTATTGCTTC
CCGTATGGCTTTCATTTTCTCCTCCTTGTATAAATCCTGGTTGCTGTCTCTTTATGAGGAGTTGTGGCCC
GTTGTCAGGCAACGTGGCGTGGTGTGCACTGTGTTTGCTGACGCAACCCCCACTGGTTGGGGCATTGCCA
CCACCTGTCAGCTCCTTTCCGGGACTTTCGCTTTCCCCCTCCCTATTGCCACGGCGGAACTCATCGCCGC
CTGCCTTGCCCGCTGCTGGACAGGGGCTCGGCTGTTGGGCACTGACAATTCCGTGGTGTTGTCGGGGAAG
CTGACGTCCTTTCCATGGCTGCTCGCCTGTGTTGCCACCTGGATTCTGCGCGGGACGTCCTTCTGCTACG
TCCCTTCGGCCCTCAATCCAGCGGACCTTCCTTCCCGCGGCCTGCTGCCGGCTCTGCGGCCTCTTCCGCG
TCTTCGCCTTCGCCCTCAGACGAGTCGGATCTCCCTTTGGGCCGCCTCCCCGCCTGGAATTCGAGCTCGG
TACCTTTAAGACCAATGACTTACAAGGCAGCTGTAGATCTTAGCCACTTTTTAAAAGAAAAGGGGGGACT
GGAAGGGCTAATTCACTCCCAACGAAGACAAGATCTGCTTTTTGCTTGTACTGGGTCTCTCTGGTTAGAC
CAGATCTGAGCCTGGGAGCTCTCTGGCTAACTAGGGAACCCACTGCTTAAGCCTCAATAAAGCTTGCCTT
GAGTGCTTCAAGTAGTGTGTGCCCGTCTGTTGTGTGACTCTGGTAACTAGAGATCCCTCAGACCCTTTTA
GTCAGTGTGGAAAATCTCTAGCAGTAGTAGTTCATGTCATCTTATTATTCAGTATTTATAACTTGCAAAG
AAATGAATATCAGAGAGTGAGAGGAACTTGTTTATTGCAGCTTATAATGGTTACAAATAAAGCAATAGCA
TCACAAATTTCACAAATAAAGCATTTTTTTCACTGCATTCTAGTTGTGGTTTGTCCAAACTCATCAATGT
ATCTTATCATGTCTGGCTCTAGCTATCCCGCCCCTAACTCCGCCCATCCCGCCCCTAACTCCGCCCAGTT
CCGCCCATTCTCCGCCCCATGGCTGACTAATTTTTTTTATTTATGCAGAGGCCGAGGCCGCCTCGGCCTC
TGAGCTATTCCAGAAGTAGTGAGGAGGCTTTTTTGGAGGCCTAGGGACGTACCCAATTCGCCCTATAGTG
AGTCGTATTACGCGCGCTCACTGGCCGTCGTTTTACAACGTCGTGACTGGGAAAACCCTGGCGTTACCCA
ACTTAATCGCCTTGCAGCACATCCCCCTTTCGCCAGCTGGCGTAATAGCGAAGAGGCCCGCACCGATCGC
CCTTCCCAACAGTTGCGCAGCCTGAATGGCGAATGGG
[124 nt withheld, positions 5918-6041]
C
[91 nt withheld, positions 6043-6133]
A
[49 nt withheld, positions 6135-6183]
CCTTTGACGTTGGAGTCCACGTTCTTT
[37 nt withheld, positions 6211-6247]
ACCCTATCTCGGTCTATTCTTTTGATTTATAAGGGATTTTGCCGATTTCGGCCTATTGGTTAAAAAATGA
GCTGATTTAACAAAAATTTAACGCGAATTTTAACAAAATATTAACGCTTACAATTTAGGTGGCACTTTTC
GGGGAAATGTGCGCGGAACCCCTATTTGTTTATTTTTCTAAATACATTCAAATATGTATCCGCTCATGAG
ACAATAACCCTGATAAATGCTTCAATAATATTGAAAAAGGAAGAGTATGAGTATTCAACATTTCCGTGTC
GCCCTTATTCCCTTTTTTGCGGCATTTTGCCTTCCTGTTTTTGCTCACCCAGAAACGCTGGTGAAAGTAA
AAGATGCTGAAGATCAGTTGGGTGCACGAGTGGGTTACATCGAACTGGATCTCAACAGCGGTAAGATCCT
TGAGAGTTTTCGCCCCGAAGAACGTTTTCCAATGATGAGCACTTTTAAAGTTCTGCTATGTGGCGCGGTA
TTATCCCGTATTGACGCCGGGCAAGAGCAACTCGGTCGCCGCATACACTATTCTCAGAATGACTTGGTTG
AGTACTCACCAGTCACAGAAAAGCATCTTACGGATGGCATGACAGTAAGAGAATTATGCAGTGCTGCCAT
AACCATGAGTGATAACACTGCGGCCAACTTACTTCTGACAACGATCGGAGGACCGAAGGAGCTAACCGCT
TTTTTGCACAACATGGGGGATCATGTAACTCGCCTTGATCGTTGGGAACCGGAGCTGAATGAAGCCATAC
CAAACGACGAGCGTGACACCACGATGCCTGTAGCAATGGCAACAACGTTGCGCAAACTATTAACTGGCGA
ACTACTTACTCTAGCTTCCCGGCAACAATTAATAGACTGGATGGAGGCGGATAAAGTTGCAGGACCACTT
CTGCGCTCGGCCCTTCCGGCTGGCTGGTTTATTGCTGATAAATCTGGAGCCGGTGAGCGTGGGTCTCGCG
GTATCATTGCAGCACTGGGGCCAGATGGTAAGCCCTCCCGTATCGTAGTTATCTACACGACGGGGAGTCA
GGCAACTATGGATGAACGAAATAGACAGATCGCTGAGATAGGTGCCTCACTGATTAAGCATTGGTAACTG
TCAGACCAAGTTTACTCATATATACTTTAGATTGATTTAAAACTTCATTTTTAATTTAAAAGGATCTAGG
TGAAGATCCTTTTTGATAATCTCATGACCAAAATCCCTTAACGTGAGTTTTCGTTCCACTGAGCGTCAGA
CCCCGTAGAAAAGATCAAAGGATCTTCTTGAGATCCTTTTTTTCTGCGCGTAATCTGCTGCTTGCAAACA
AAAAAACCACCGCTACCAGCGGTGGTTTGTTTGCCGGATCAAGAGCTACCAACTCTTTTTCCGAAGGTAA
CTGGCTTCAGCAGAGCGCAGATACCAAATACTGTTCTTCTAGTGTAGCCGTAGTTAGGCCACCACTTCAA
GAACTCTGTAGCACCGCCTACATACCTCGCTCTGCTAATCCTGTTACCAGTGGCTGCTGCCAGTGGCGAT
AAGTCGTGTCTTACCGGGTTGGACTCAAGACGATAGTTACCGGATAAGGCGCAGCGGTCGGGCTGAACGG
GGGGTTCGTGCACACAGCCCAGCTTGGAGCGAACGACCTACACCGAACTGAGATACCTACAGCGTGAGCT
ATGAGAAAGCGCCACGCTTCCCGAAGGGAGAAAGGCGGACAGGTATCCGGTAAGCGGCAGGGTCGGAACA
GGAGAGCGCACGAGGGAGCTTCCAGGGGGAAACGCCTGGTATCTTTATAGTCCTGTCGGGTTTCGCCACC
TCTGACTTGAGCGTCGATTTTTGTGATGCTCGTCAGGGGGGCGGAGCCTATGGAAAAACGCCAGCAACGC
GGCCTTTTTACGGTTCCTGGCCTTTTGCTGGCCTTTTGCTCACATGTTCTTTCCTGCGTTATCCCCTGAT
TCTGTGGATAACCGTATTACCGCCTTTGAGTGAGCTGATACCGCTCGCCGCAGCCGAACGACCGAGCGCA
GCGAGTCAGTGAGCGAGGAAGCGGAAGAGCGCCCAATACGCAAACCGCCTCTCCCCGCGCGTTGGCCGAT
TCATTAATGCAGCTGGCACGACAGGTTTCCCGACTGGAAAGCGGGCAGTGAGCGCAACGCAATTAATGTG
AGTTAGCTCACTCATTAGGCACCCCAGGCTTTACACTTTATGCTTCCGGCTCGTATGTTGTGTGGAATTG
TGAGCGGATAACAATTTCACACAGGAAACAGCTATGACCATGATTACGCCAAGCGCGCAATTAACCCTCA
CTAAAGGGAACAAAAGCTGGAGCTGCA
